Addgene plasmid #195229: 3XHA-PP2A-Ba
Purpose: Retroviral vector containing HA tagged PP2A
Depositing lab: David Bryant & Keith Mostov. Depositing organization: University of California, San Francisco (UCSF). Publication: A molecular switch for the orientation of epithelial cell polarization. Bryant DM, Roignot J, Datta A, Overeem AW, Kim M, Yu W, Peng X, Eastburn DJ, Ewald AJ, Werb Z, Mostov KE. Dev Cell. 2014 Oct 27;31(2):171-87. doi: 10.1016/j.devcel.2014.08.027. Epub 2014 Oct 9. PubMed 25307480.
Backbone
  Vector backbone: pQCXIH
  Vector type: Retroviral
Growth in bacteria
  Bacterial resistance: Ampicillin, 100 μg/mL
  Growth temperature: 37°C
  Growth strain: NEB Stable
  Copy number: High Copy
Gene/Insert
  Gene/Insert name: PPP2R2A
  Species: H. sapiens (human)
  GenBank ID: NP_001171062.1
  Entrez Gene: PPP2R2A (a.k.a. B55A, B55ALPHA, PR52A, PR55A, PR55alpha)
  Cloning method: Unknown
Terms and licenses: Academic/Nonprofit Terms; Industry Terms: Not Available to Industry
How to cite: 3XHA-PP2A-Ba was a gift from David Bryant & Keith Mostov (Addgene plasmid # 195229 ; http://n2t.net/addgene:195229 ; RRID:Addgene_195229)
