[The description below was written by a language model from this plasmid's Addgene catalogue record and pLannotate feature annotations shown in this document.]
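Description:
3XHA-PP2A-Ba is a self-inactivating gammaretroviral expression vector built on the pQCXIH backbone, carrying human PPP2R2A, the B55α regulatory (B) subunit of protein phosphatase 2A, with a triple HA epitope tag as indicated by the name and stated purpose. The automated annotation does not mark the tag itself. There is an unannotated gap between the internal promoter and the start of the PPP2R2A match where it may lie, but its position is not stated in the record. The coding sequence was matched to the pig orthologue by the annotation tool, whereas the catalogue entry gives the species as human. In bacteria the plasmid is maintained through a high-copy ColE1/pUC-type origin and selected with ampicillin via the β-lactamase gene.

The viral genome is transcribed in packaging cells from a hybrid 5′ element in which the CMV enhancer and promoter are fused to a truncated LTR. This is followed by the Ψ packaging signal and a truncated, start-codon-less gag segment that promotes encapsidation of the RNA. Inside the provirus, an internal CMV immediate early enhancer/promoter drives a bicistronic transcript: PPP2R2A first, then an EMCV IRES that allows cap-independent translation of the hygromycin resistance gene, so that transduced mammalian cells can be selected with hygromycin. The 3′ LTR lacks U3. After reverse transcription this deletion is copied to the 5′ end, silencing LTR promoter activity and leaving expression dependent on the internal CMV promoter. Several small annotated fragments (yokD, Mos, env, rop, bom) appear to be backbone remnants or incidental matches, and an SV40 promoter lies outside the viral region. The construct is suited to making stable cell lines expressing HA-tagged B55α for detection or pull-down, and the associated study concerns epithelial cell polarity orientation.
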