Features (pLannotate 1.2.2; 21 found; start..end, strand, type, name):
    309..512     +  promoter       CMV promoter: human cytomegalovirus (CMV) immediate early promoter
    513..688     +  LTR            5' LTR (truncated): truncated long terminal repeat from Moloney murine sarcoma virus
    810..1084    +  misc_feature   MESV Ψ (fragment): packaging signal of murine embryonic stem cell virus
   1151..1567    +  CDS            gag (truncated): truncated Moloney murine leukemia virus (MMLV) gag gene lacking the start codon
   1604..1907    +  enhancer       CMV enhancer: human cytomegalovirus immediate early enhancer
   1908..2111    +  promoter       CMV promoter: human cytomegalovirus (CMV) immediate early promoter
   2439..3716    +  CDS            PPP2R2A: 2ABA_PIG - Experimental evidence at transcript level: Swiss-Prot protein existence level 2. The B regulatory subunit might modulate substrate selectivity and catalytic activity, and also might direct the localization of the catalytic enzyme to a particular subcellular compartment. Essential for serine/threonine-protein phosphatase 2A-mediated dephosphorylation of WEE1, preventing its ubiquitin-mediated proteolysis, increasing WEE1 protein levels, and promoting the G2/M checkpoint. From Sus scrofa (Pig).
   3846..4308    +  misc_feature   IRES: internal ribosome entry site (IRES) of the encephalomyocarditis virus (EMCV)
   4346..5366    +  CDS            HygR (fragment): aminoglycoside phosphotransferase from E. coli; aph(4)-Ia; confers resistance to hygromycin
   5384..5656    +  CDS            yokD (fragment): YOKD_BACSU - Experimental evidence at protein level: Swiss-Prot protein existence level 1. May contribute to antibiotic resistance. From Bacillus subtilis (strain 168).
   5667..5738    +  CDS            Mos (fragment): MOS_MOUSE - Experimental evidence at transcript level: Swiss-Prot protein existence level 2. From Mus musculus (Mouse).
   5771..5871    +  CDS            env (fragment): murine leukemia virus gPr80 envelope polyprotein precursor; env; proteolytically cleaved into gp70SU and p15TM subunits
   5913..6338    +  LTR            3' LTR (ΔU3): self-inactivating 3' long terminal repeat (LTR) from Moloney murine leukemia virus
   6407..6447    +  CDS            rop (fragment): Rop protein, which maintains plasmids at low copy number; rop
   6549..6587    +  misc_feature   bom (fragment): basis of mobility region from pBR322
   6604..6933    +  promoter       SV40 promoter: SV40 enhancer and early promoter
   6939..7040    +  misc_feature   bom (fragment): basis of mobility region from pBR322
   7226..7814    -  rep_origin     ori: high-copy-number ColE1/pMB1/pBR322/pUC origin of replication
   7985..8845    -  CDS            AmpR: β-lactamase; bla; confers resistance to ampicillin, carbenicillin, and related antibiotics
   8846..8950    -  promoter       AmpR promoter: bla
   9136..308     +  enhancer       CMV enhancer (across the origin): human cytomegalovirus immediate early enhancer
>Addgene plasmid #195229 | 3XHA-PP2A-Ba | addgene full sequence | sequence record 389336 | Addgene NGS Result
TCCGCGTTACATAACTTACGGTAAATGGCCCGCCTGGCTGACCGCCCAACGACCCCCGCCCATTGACGTC
AATAATGACGTATGTTCCCATAGTAACGCCAATAGGGACTTTCCATTGACGTCAATGGGTGGAGTATTTA
CGGTAAACTGCCCACTTGGCAGTACATCAAGTGTATCATATGCCAAGTACGCCCCCTATTGACGTCAATG
ACGGTAAATGGCCCGCCTGGCATTATGCCCAGTACATGACCTTATGGGACTTTCCTACTTGGCAGTACAT
CTACGTATTAGTCATCGCTATTACCATGGTGATGCGGTTTTGGCAGTACATCAATGGGCGTGGATAGCGG
TTTGACTCACGGGGATTTCCAAGTCTCCACCCCATTGACGTCAATGGGAGTTTGTTTTGGCACCAAAATC
AACGGGACTTTCCAAAATGTCGTAACAACTCCGCCCCATTGACGCAAATGGGCGGTAGGCGTGTACGGTG
GGAGGTCTATATAAGCAGAGCTCAATAAAAGAGCCCACAACCCCTCACTCGGCGCGCCAGTCTTCCGATA
GACTGCGTCGCCCGGGTACCCGTATTCCCAATAAAGCCTCTTGCTGTTTGCATCCGAATCGTGGTCTCGC
TGTTCCTTGGGAGGGTCTCCTCTGAGTGATTGACTACCCACGACGGGGGTCTTTCATTTGGGGGCTCGTC
CGGGATTTGGAGACCCCTGCCCAGGGACCACCGACCCACCACCGGGAGGTAAGCTGGCCAGCAACTTATC
TGTGTCTGTCCGATTGTCTAGTGTCTATGTTTGATGTTATGCGCCTGCGTCTGTACTAGTTAGCTAACTA
GCTCTGTATCTGGCGGACCCGTGGTGGAACTGACGAGTTCTGAACACCCGGCCGCAACCCTGGGAGACGT
CCCAGGGACTTTGGGGGCCGTTTTTGTGGCCCGACCTGAGGAAGGGAGTCGATGTGGAATCCGACCCCGT
CAGGATATGTGGTTCTGGTAGGAGACGAGAACCTAAAACAGTTCCCGCCTCCGTCTGAATTTTTGCTTTC
GGTTTGGAACCGAAGCCGCGCGTCTTGTCTGCTGCAGCGCTGCAGCATCGTTCTGTGTTGTCTCTGTCTG
ACTGTGTTTCTGTATTTGTCTGAAAATTAGGGCCAGACTGTTACCACTCCCTTAAGTTTGACCTTAGGTC
ACTGGAAAGATGTCGAGCGGATCGCTCACAACCAGTCGGTAGATGTCAAGAAGAGACGTTGGGTTACCTT
CTGCTCTGCAGAATGGCCAACCTTTAACGTCGGATGGCCGCGAGACGGCACCTTTAACCGAGACCTCATC
ACCCAGGTTAAGATCAAGGTCTTTTCACCTGGCCCGCATGGACACCCAGACCAGGTCCCCTACATCGTGA
CCTGGGAAGCCTTGGCTTTTGACCCCCCTCCCTGGGTCAAGCCCTTTGTACACCCTAAGCCTCCGCCTCC
TCTTCCTCCATCCGCCCCGTCTCTCCCCCTTGAACCTCCTCGTTCGACCCCGCCTCGATCCTCCCTTTAT
CCAGCCCTCACTCCTTCTCTAGGCGCCGGAATTGAAGATCTGGGGGATCGATCCTCTAGAGTCCGTTACA
TAACTTACGGTAAATGGCCCGCCTGGCTGACCGCCCAACGACCCCCGCCCATTGACGTCAATAATGACGT
ATGTTCCCATAGTAACGCCAATAGGGACTTTCCATTGACGTCAATGGGTGGAGTATTTACGGTAAACTGC
CCACTTGGCAGTACATCAAGTGTATCATATGCCAAGTACGCCCCCTATTGACGTCAATGACGGTAAATGG
CCCGCCTGGCATTATGCCCAGTACATGACCTTATGGGACTTTCCTACTTGGCAGTACATCTACGTATTAG
TCATCGCTATTACCATGGTGATGCGGTTTTGGCAGTACATCAATGGGCGTGGATAGCGGTTTGACTCACG
GGGATTTCCAAGTCTCCACCCCATTGACGTCAATGGGAGTTTGTTTTGGCACCAAAATCAACGGGACTTT
CCAAAATGTCGTAACAACTCCGCCCCATTGACGCAAATGGGCGGTAGGCGTGTACGGTGGGAGGTCTATA
TAAGCAGAGCTCGTTTAGTGAACCGTCAGATCGCCTGGAGACGCCATCCACGCTGTTTTGACCTCCATAG
AAGACACCGGGACCGATCCAGCCTCCGCGGCCGGGAACGGTGCATTGGAACGGACCTGCAGGAATTGATC
CGCGGCCGCACCGGTGCCACCATGTACCCATACGACGTCCCAGACTACGCGTACCCATACGACGTCCCAG
ACTACGCGTACCCATACGACGTCCCAGACTACGCGATGTTCCCGAAGTTTTCTCTTCGTTCTATGTTTCA
TGGAGCTGGAGGAGGGAATGATATTCAGTGGTGTTTTTCTCAGGTGAAAGGAGCAGTAGATGATGATGTA
GCAGAAGCAGATATAATTTCTACAGTAGAATTTAATCATTCTGGAGAATTACTAGCAACAGGAGATAAAG
GTGGTAGAGTTGTCATCTTTCAACAGGAGCAGGAGAACAAAATCCAGTCTCATAGCAGAGGAGAATATAA
TGTTTACAGCACCTTCCAGAGCCATGAACCAGAGTTTGACTACTTGAAAAGTTTAGAAATAGAAGAAAAG
ATCAACAAAATTAGGTGGTTACCCCAGAAAAATGCTGCTCAGTTTTTATTGTCTACCAATGATAAAACAA
TAAAATTATGGAAAATCAGTGAAAGGGACAAAAGACCAGAAGGGTATAACTTGAAAGAGGAGGATGGAAG
GTATAGAGATCCTACTACAGTTACTACACTACGAGTGCCAGTCTTTAGGCCTATGGATCTAATGGTTGAG
GCCAGTCCACGAAGAATATTTGCCAATGCTCATACATATCACATCAACTCAATTTCTATTAATAGTGATT
ATGAAACATATTTATCTGCAGATGATTTGCGGATTAATCTTTGGCATCTGGAAATTACAGACAGGAGTTT
TAACATTGTGGATATCAAGCCTGCCAATATGGAAGAGCTAACAGAGGTGATTACAGCAGCAGAATTTCAT
CCAAACAGCTGTAACACATTTGTATACAGCAGCAGTAAAGGAACTATTCGGCTATGTGACATGAGGGCAT
CTGCCCTCTGTGATAGACATTCTAAATTGTTTGAAGAACCTGAAGATCCCAGTAACAGGTCATTTTTTTC
CGAAATCATCTCCTCTATTTCGGATGTAAAATTCAGCCATAGTGGTCGATATATGATGACTAGAGACTAT
TTGTCAGTCAAAATTTGGGACTTAAATATGGAAAACAGGCCTGTGGAAACATACCAGGTGCATGAATACC
TCAGAAGTAAACTCTGTTCACTGTATGAAAATGACTGCATATTTGACAAATTTGAATGTTGTTGGAATGG
ATCTGACAGTGTTGTCATGACTGGATCTTACAATAATTTCTTCAGAATGTTTGACAGAAACACAAAGCGA
GACATAACCCTAGAAGCATCGCGGGAAAACAATAAGCCTCGCACAGTTCTGAAGCCTCGCAAAGTCTGTG
CCAGCGGCAAGCGCAAGAAGGATGAAATAAGTGTTGACAGCCTAGACTTCAATAAGAAAATCCTTCACAC
AGCCTGGCACCCCAAGGAAAATATCATTGCCGTAGCTACTACAAACAATCTGTATATATTTCAAGACAAA
GTGAATTAGGGATCCGGAATTCCSCCCCYCTCCCTCCCCCCCCCCTAACGTTACTGGCCGAAGCCGCTTG
GAATAAGGCCGGTGTGCGTTTGTCTATATGTTATTTTCCACCATATTGCCGTCTTTTGGCAATGTGAGGG
CCCGGAAACCTGGCCCTGTCTTCTTGACGAGCATTCCTAGGGGTCTTTCCCCTCTCGCCAAAGGAATGCA
AGGTCTGTTGAATGTCGTGAAGGAAGCAGTTCCTCTGGAAGCTTCTTGAAGACAAACAACGTCTGTAGCG
ACCCTTTGCAGGCAGCGGAACCCCCCACCTGGCGACAGGTGCCTCTGCGGCCAAAAGCCACGTGTATAAG
ATACACCTGCAAAGGCGGCACAACCCCAGTGCCACGTTGTGAGTTGGATAGTTGTGGAAAGAGTCAAATG
GCTCTCCTCAAGCGTATTCAACAAGGGGCTGAAGGATGCCCAGAAGGTACCCCATTGTATGGGATCTGAT
CTGGGGCCTCGGTGCACATGCTTTACATGTGTTTAGTCGAGGTTAAAAAAACGTCTAGGCCCCCCGAACC
ACGGGGACGTGGTTTTCCTTTGAAAAACACGATGATAAGCTTGCCACAACCCGTACCAAAGATGGATAGA
TCCGGAAAGCCTGAACTCACCGCGACGTCTGTCGAGAAGTTTCTGATCGAAAAGTTCGACAGCGTCTCCG
ACCTGATGCAGCTCTCGGAGGGCGAAGAATCTCGTGCTTTCAGCTTCGATGTAGGAGGGCGTGGATATGT
CCTGCGGGTAAATAGCTGCGCCGATGGTTTCTACAAAGATCGTTATGTTTATCGGCACTTTGCATCGGCC
GCGCTCCCGATTCCGGAAGTGCTTGACATTGGGGAATTCAGCGAGAGCCTGACCTATTGCATCTCCCGCC
GTGCACAGGGTGTCACGTTGCAAGACCTGCCTGAAACCGAACTGCCCGCTGTTCTGCAGCCGGTCGCGGA
GGCCATGGATGCGATCGCTGCGGCCGATCTTAGCCAGACGAGCGGGTTCGGCCCATTCGGACCGCAAGGA
ATCGGTCAATACACTACATGGCGTGATTTCATATGCGCGATTGCTGATCCCCATGTGTATCACTGGCAAA
CTGTGATGGACGACACCGTCAGTGCGTCCGTCGCGCAGGCTCTCGATGAGCTGATGCTTTGGGCCGAGGA
CTGCCCCGAAGTCCGGCACCTCGTGCACGCGGATTTCGGCTCCAACAATGTCCTGACGGACAATGGCCGC
ATAACAGCGGTCATTGACTGGAGCGAGGCGATGTTCGGGGATTCCCAATACGAGGTCGCCAACATCTTCT
TCTGGAGGCCGTGGTTGGCTTGTATGGAGCAGCAGACGCGCTACTTCGAGCGGAGGCATCCGGAGCTTGC
AGGATCGCCGCGGCTCCGGGCGTATATGCTCCGCATTGGTCTTGACCAACTCTATCAGAGCTTGGTTGAC
GGCAATTTCGATGATGCAGCTTGGGCGCAGGGTCGATGCGACGCAATCGTCCGATCCGGAGCCGGGACTG
TCGGGCGTACACAAATCGCCCGCAGAAGCGCGGCCGTCTGGACCGATGGCTGTGTAGAAGTACTCGCCGA
TAGTGGAAACCGACGCCCCAGCACTCGTCCGAGGGCAAAGGAATAGAGTAGATGCCGACCGAACAAGAGC
TGATTTCGAGAACGCCTCAGCCAGCAACTCGCGCGAGCCTAGCAAGGCAAATGCGAGAGAACGGCCTTAC
GCTTGGTGGCACAGTTCTCGTCCACAGTTCGCTAAGCTCGCTCGGCTGGGTCGCGGGAGGGCCGGTCGCA
GTGATTCAGGCCCTTCTGGATTGTGTTGGTCCCCAGGGCACGATTGTCATGCCCACGCACTCGGGTGATC
TGACTGATCCCGCAGATTGGAGATCGCCGCCCGTGCCTGCCGATTGGGTGCAGATCTCTATCGAGGGCTG
CAGCGCTGCAGAGGCCGAGTGCAGAACTGCTCCAAAGGGACCTCAAGGCTTTCCGAGGGACACTAGGCTG
ACTCCATCGAGCCAGTGTAGAGATAAGCTTATCGATTAGTCCAATTTGTTAAAGACAGGATATCAGTGGT
CCAGGCTCTAGTTTTGACTCAACAATATCACCAGCTGAAGCCTATAGAGTACGAGCCATAGATAAAATAA
AAGATTTTATTTAGTCTCCAGAAAAAGGGGGGAATGAAAGACCCCACCTGTAGGTTTGGCAAGCTAGCTT
AAGTAACGCCATTTTGCAAGGCATGGAAAAATACATAACTGAGAATAGAGAAGTTCAGATCAAGGTCAGG
AACAGATGGAACAGGGTCGACCCTAGAGAACCATCAGATGTTTCCAGGGTGCCCCAAGGACCTGAAATGA
CCCTGTGCCTTATTTGAACTAACCAATCAGTTCGCTTCTCGCTTCTGTTCGCGCGCTTCTGCTCCCCGAG
CTCAATAAAAGAGCCCACAACCCCTCACTCGGGGCGCCAGTCCTCCGATTGACTGAGTCGCCCGGGTACC
CGTGTATCCAATAAACCCTCTTGCAGTTGCATCCGACTTGTGGTCTCGCTGTTCCTTGGGAGGGTCTCCT
CTGAGTGATTGACTACCCGTCAGCGGGGGTCTTTCATTTGGGGGCTCGTCCGGGATCGGGAGACCCCTGC
CCAGGGACCACCGACCCACCACCGGGAGGTAAGCTGGCTGCCTCGCGCGTTTCGGTGATGACGGTGAAAA
CCTCTGACACATGCAGCTCCCGGAGACGGTCACAGCTTGTCTGTAAGCGGATGCCGGGAGCAGACAAGCC
CGTCAGGGCGCGTCAGCGGGTGTTGGCGGGTGTCGGGGCGCAGCCATGACCCAGTCACGTAGCGATAGCG
GAGTGTAGATCCGGCTGTGGAATGTGTGTCAGTTAGGGTGTGGAAAGTCCCCAGGCTCCCCAGCAGGCAG
AAGTATGCAAAGCATGCATCTCAATTAGTCAGCAACCAGGTGTGGAAAGTCCCCAGGCTCCCCAGCAGGC
AGAAGTATGCAAAGCATGCATCTCAATTAGTCAGCAACCATAGTCCCGCCCCTAACTCCGCCCATCCCGC
CCCTAACTCCGCCCAGTTCCGCCCATTCTCCGCCCCATGGCTGACTAATTTTTTTTATTTATGCAGAGGC
CGAGGCCGCCTCGGCCTCTGAGCTATTCCAGAAGTAGTGAGGAGGCTTTTTTGGAGGCCTAGGCTTTTGC
AAAAAGCTTACTGGCTTAACTATGCGGCATCAGAGCAGATTGTACTGAGAGTGCACCATATGCGGTGTGA
AATACCGCACAGATGCGTAAGGAGAAAATACCGCATCAGGCGCTCTTCCGCTTCCTCGCTCACTGACTCG
CTGCGCTCGGTCGTTCGGCTGCGGCGAGCGGTATCAGCTCACTCAAAGGCGGTAATACGGTTATCCACAG
AATCAGGGGATAACGCAGGAAAGAACATGTGAGCAAAAGGCCAGCAAAAGGCCAGGAACCGTAAAAAGGC
CGCGTTGCTGGCGTTTTTCCATAGGCTCCGCCCCCCTGACGAGCATCACAAAAATCGACGCTCAAGTCAG
AGGTGGCGAAACCCGACAGGACTATAAAGATACCAGGCGTTTCCCCCTGGAAGCTCCCTCGTGCGCTCTC
CTGTTCCGACCCTGCCGCTTACCGGATACCTGTCCGCCTTTCTCCCTTCGGGAAGCGTGGCGCTTTCTCA
TAGCTCACGCTGTAGGTATCTCAGTTCGGTGTAGGTCGTTCGCTCCAAGCTGGGCTGTGTGCACGAACCC
CCCGTTCAGCCCGACCGCTGCGCCTTATCCGGTAACTATCGTCTTGAGTCCAACCCGGTAAGACACGACT
TATCGCCACTGGCAGCAGCCACTGGTAACAGGATTAGCAGAGCGAGGTATGTAGGCGGTGCTACAGAGTT
CTTGAAGTGGTGGCCTAACTACGGCTACACTAGAAGGACAGTATTTGGTATCTGCGCTCTGCTGAAGCCA
GTTACCTTCGGAAAAAGAGTTGGTAGCTCTTGATCCGGCAAACAAACCACCGCTGGTAGCGGTGGTTTTT
TTGTTTGCAAGCAGCAGATTACGCGCAGAAAAAAAGGATCTCAAGAAGATCCTTTGATCTTTTCTACGGG
GTCTGACGCTCAGTGGAACGAAAACTCACGTTAAGGGATTTTGGTCATGAGATTATCAAAAAGGATCTTC
ACCTAGATCCTTTTAAATTAAAAATGAAGTTTTAAATCAATCTAAAGTATATATGAGTAAACTTGGTCTG
ACAGTTACCAATGCTTAATCAGTGAGGCACCTATCTCAGCGATCTGTCTATTTCGTTCATCCATAGTTGC
CTGACTCCCCGTCGTGTAGATAACTACGATACGGGAGGGCTTACCATCTGGCCCCAGTGCTGCAATGATA
CCGCGAGACCCACGCTCACCGGCTCCAGATTTATCAGCAATAAACCAGCCAGCCGGAAGGGCCGAGCGCA
GAAGTGGTCCTGCAACTTTATCCGCCTCCATCCAGTCTATTAATTGTTGCCGGGAAGCTAGAGTAAGTAG
TTCGCCAGTTAATAGTTTGCGCAACGTTGTTGCCATTGCTGCAGGCATCGTGGTGTCACGCTCGTCGTTT
GGTATGGCTTCATTCAGCTCCGGTTCCCAACGATCAAGGCGAGTTACATGATCCCCCATGTTGTGCAAAA
AAGCGGTTAGCTCCTTCGGTCCTCCGATCGTTGTCAGAAGTAAGTTGGCCGCAGTGTTATCACTCATGGT
TATGGCAGCACTGCATAATTCTCTTACTGTCATGCCATCCGTAAGATGCTTTTCTGTGACTGGTGAGTAC
TCAACCAAGTCATTCTGAGAATAGTGTATGCGGCGACCGAGTTGCTCTTGCCCGGCGTCAACACGGGATA
ATACCGCGCCACATAGCAGAACTTTAAAAGTGCTCATCATTGGAAAACGTTCTTCGGGGCGAAAACTCTC
AAGGATCTTACCGCTGTTGAGATCCAGTTCGATGTAACCCACTCGTGCACCCAACTGATCTTCAGCATCT
TTTACTTTCACCAGCGTTTCTGGGTGAGCAAAAACAGGAAGGCAAAATGCCGCAAAAAAGGGAATAAGGG
CGACACGGAAATGTTGAATACTCATACTCTTCCTTTTTCAATATTATTGAAGCATTTATCAGGGTTATTG
TCTCATGAGCGGATACATATTTGAATGTATTTAGAAAAATAAACAAATAGGGGTTCCGCGCACATTTCCC
CGAAAAGTGCCACCTGACGTCTAAGAAACCATTATTATCATGACATTAACCTATAAAAATAGGCGTATCA
CGAGGCCCTTTCGTCTTCAAGAATTAGCTTGGCCATTGCATACGTTGTATCCATATCATAATATGTACAT
TTATATTGGCTCATGTCCAACATTACCGCCATGTTGACATTGATTATTGACTAGTTATTAATAGTAATCA
ATTACGGGGTCATTAGTTCATAGCCCATATATGGAGT
